Addgene plasmid #222062: pVP293
Purpose: GreenGate CD bridge module containing filler sequence, backbone domesticated of Esp3I sites.
Depositing lab: Wayne Parrott. Depositing organization: University of Georgia. Publication: MultiGreen: A multiplexing architecture for GreenGate cloning. Pennetti VJ, LaFayette PR, Parrott WA. PLoS One. 2024 Sep 18;19(9):e0306008. doi: 10.1371/journal.pone.0306008. eCollection 2024. PubMed 39292669.
Backbone
  Vector backbone: pGGC000
  Vector type: Synthetic Biology ; GreenGate compatible cloning vector
Growth in bacteria
  Bacterial resistance: Ampicillin, 100 μg/mL
  Growth temperature: 37°C
  Growth strain: DH5alpha
  Copy number: High Copy
Gene/Insert
  Gene/Insert name: Filler
  Species: Synthetic
  Mutation: Backbone Esp3i sites have been domesticated
  Cloning method: Golden Gate
  Sequencing primers: 5′ n/a
Terms and licenses: Academic/Nonprofit Terms; Industry Terms
How to cite: pVP293 was a gift from Wayne Parrott (Addgene plasmid # 222062 ; http://n2t.net/addgene:222062 ; RRID:Addgene_222062)
