[The description below was written by a language model from this plasmid's Addgene catalogue record and pLannotate feature annotations shown in this document.]
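Description:
pVP293 is a small (about 2.7 kb) GreenGate-compatible entry module built on the pGGC000 backbone, intended for Golden Gate assembly of plant expression constructs rather than for expression in its own right. It is maintained in E. coli as a high-copy plasmid through a ColE1/pUC-type origin and is selected with ampicillin via the bla (AmpR) gene and its native promoter. The remaining annotated features are backbone remnants typical of pUC-derived cloning vectors: fragments of lacI, lacZα, rop and the pBR322 bom region, together with the CAP binding site, lac promoter and lac operator.

The payload is a synthetic filler sequence configured as a "CD bridge" module. In the GreenGate system, parts are assigned to lettered positions defined by type IIS overhangs, and a filler module occupies a position so that the assembly can close when no functional element is wanted there. The filler itself is not annotated in the feature table. It presumably lies in the short interval between the SP6 and T7 promoters, which face inward and flank the cloning site, but the record does not state its length or composition, nor the exact overhangs. The backbone has been domesticated to remove Esp3I recognition sites, so this second type IIS enzyme can be used in assemblies without cutting the vector. This fits the plasmid's origin in the MultiGreen multiplexing architecture for GreenGate cloning. It serves as a placeholder part when building multi-module constructs with that toolkit.
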