Features (pLannotate 1.2.2; 12 found; start..end, strand, type, name):
    730..822     +  CDS            lacI (fragment): lac repressor; lacI; The lac repressor binds to the lac operator to inhibit transcription in E. coli. This inhibition can be relieved by adding lactose or isopropyl-β-D-thiogalactopyranoside (IPTG).
    835..856     +  protein_bind   CAP binding site: CAP binding activates transcription in the presence of cAMP. E. coli catabolite activator protein
    871..901     +  promoter       lac promoter: promoter for the E. coli lac operon
    909..925     +  protein_bind   lac operator: The lac repressor binds to the lac operator to inhibit transcription in E. coli. This inhibition can be relieved by adding lactose or isopropyl-β-D-thiogalactopyranoside (IPTG). lac repressor encoded by lacI
    939..957     +  promoter       SP6 promoter: promoter for bacteriophage SP6 RNA polymerase
   1045..1063    -  promoter       T7 promoter: promoter for bacteriophage T7 RNA polymerase
   1065..1217    +  CDS            lacZα (fragment): LacZα fragment of β-galactosidase; lacZ fragment
   1223..1322    -  misc_feature   bom (fragment): basis of mobility region from pBR322
   1424..1456    -  CDS            rop (fragment): Rop protein, which maintains plasmids at low copy number; rop
   1554..1658    +  promoter       AmpR promoter: bla
   1659..2519    +  CDS            AmpR: β-lactamase; bla; confers resistance to ampicillin, carbenicillin, and related antibiotics
   2690..547     +  rep_origin     ori (across the origin): high-copy-number ColE1/pMB1/pBR322/pUC origin of replication
>Addgene plasmid #222062 | pVP293 | addgene full sequence | sequence record 437925 | Addgene NGS Result
AAAAAAACCACCGCTACCAGCGGTGGTTTGTTTGCCGGATCAAGAGCTACCAACTCTTTTTCCGAAGGTA
ACTGGCTTCAGCAGAGCGCAGATACCAAATACTGTTCTTCTAGTGTAGCCGTAGTTAGGCCACCACTTCA
AGAACTCTGTAGCACCGCCTACATACCTCGCTCTGCTAATCCTGTTACCAGTGGCTGCTGCCAGTGGCGA
TAAGTCGTGTCTTACCGGGTTGGACTCAAGACGATAGTTACCGGATAAGGCGCAGCGGTCGGGCTGAACG
GGGGGTTCGTGCACACAGCCCAGCTTGGAGCGAACGACCTACACCGAACTGAGATACCTACAGCGTGAGC
TATGAGAAAGCGCCACGCTTCCCGAAGGGAGAAAGGCGGACAGGTATCCGGTAAGCGGCAGGGTCGGAAC
AGGAGAGCGCACGAGGGAGCTTCCAGGGGGAAACGCCTGGTATCTTTATAGTCCTGTCGGGTTTCGCCAC
CTCTGACTTGAGCGTCGATTTTTGTGATGCTCGTCAGGGGGGCGGAGCCTATGGAAAAACGCCAGCAACG
CGGCCTTTTTACGGTTCCTGGCCTTTTGCTGGCCTTTTGCTCACATGTTCTTTCCTGCGTTATCCCCTGA
TTCTGTGGATAACCGTATTACCGCCTTTGAGTGAGCTGATACCGCTCGCCGCAGCCGAACGACCGAGCGC
AGCGAGTCAGTGAGCGAGGAAGCGGAAGAGCGCCCAATACGCAAACCGCCTCTCCCCGCGCGTTGGCCGA
TTCATTAATGCAGCTGGCACGACAGGTTTCCCGACTGGAAAGCGGGCAGTGAGCGCAACGCAATTAATGT
GAGTTAGCTCACTCATTAGGCACCCCAGGCTTTACACTTTATGCTTCCGGCTCGTATGTTGTGTGGAATT
GTGAGCGGATAACAATTTCACACGAGCTATTTAGGTGACACTATAGAAGTGAAGCTTGGTCTCAGGCTCC
TTCATCCTTATCGAAGCTTGCTGCCAATGATTAGGATTATTGCTCAGTGAGACCGAATTCTCGCCCTATA
GTGAGTCGTATTACCTGGCCGTCGTTTTACAACGTCGTGACTGGGAAAACCCTGGCGTTACCCAACTTAA
TCGCCTTGCAGCACATCCCCCTTTCGCCAGCTGGCGTAATAGCGAAGAGGCCCGCACCGATCGCCCTTCC
CAACAGTTGCGCAGCCTGAATGGCGAATGGCGCCTGATGCGGTATTTTCTCCTTACGCATCTGTGCGGTA
TTTCACACCGCATATGGTGCACTCTCAGTACAATCTGCTCTGATGCCGCATAGTTAAGCCAGCCCCGACA
CCCGCCAACACCCGCTGACGCGCCCTGACGGGCTTGTCTGCTCCCGGCATCCGCTTACAGACAAGCTGTG
ACCGTCTTCGGGAGCTGCATGTGTCAGAGGTTTTCACCGTCATCACCGAAACGCGCTAGACGAAAGGGCC
TCGTGATACGCCTATTTTTATAGGTTAATGTCATGATAATAATGGTTTCTTAGACGTCAGGTGGCACTTT
TCGGGGAAATGTGCGCGGAACCCCTATTTGTTTATTTTTCTAAATACATTCAAATATGTATCCGCTCATG
AGACAATAACCCTGATAAATGCTTCAATAATATTGAAAAAGGAAGAGTATGAGTATTCAACATTTCCGTG
TCGCCCTTATTCCCTTTTTTGCGGCATTTTGCCTTCCTGTTTTTGCTCACCCAGAAACGCTGGTGAAAGT
AAAAGATGCTGAAGATCAGTTGGGTGCACGAGTGGGTTACATCGAACTGGATCTCAACAGCGGTAAGATC
CTTGAGAGTTTTCGCCCCGAAGAACGTTTTCCAATGATGAGCACTTTTAAAGTTCTGCTATGTGGCGCGG
TATTATCCCGTATTGACGCCGGGCAAGAGCAACTCGGTCGCCGCATACACTATTCTCAGAATGACTTGGT
TGAGTACTCACCAGTCACAGAAAAGCATCTTACGGATGGCATGACAGTAAGAGAATTATGCAGTGCTGCC
ATAACCATGAGTGATAACACTGCGGCCAACTTACTTCTGACAACGATCGGAGGACCGAAGGAGCTAACCG
CTTTTTTGCACAACATGGGGGATCATGTAACTCGCCTTGATCGTTGGGAACCGGAGCTGAATGAAGCCAT
ACCAAACGACGAGCGTGACACCACGATGCCTGTAGCAATGGCAACAACGTTGCGCAAACTATTAACTGGC
GAACTACTTACTCTAGCTTCCCGGCAACAATTAATAGACTGGATGGAGGCGGATAAAGTTGCAGGACCAC
TTCTGCGCTCGGCCCTTCCGGCTGGCTGGTTTATTGCTGATAAATCTGGAGCCGGTGAGCGTGGCTCTCG
AGGTATCATTGCAGCACTGGGGCCAGATGGTAAGCCCTCCCGTATCGTAGTTATCTACACGACGGGGAGT
CAGGCAACTATGGATGAACGAAATAGACAGATCGCTGAGATAGGTGCCTCACTGATTAAGCATTGGTAAC
TGTCAGACCAAGTTTACTCATATATACTTTAGATTGATTTAAAACTTCATTTTTAATTTAAAAGGATCTA
GGTGAAGATCCTTTTTGATAATCTCATGACCAAAATCCCTTAACGTGAGTTTTCGTTCCACTGAGCGTCA
GACCCCGTAGAAAAGATCAAAGGATCTTCTTGAGATCCTTTTTTTCTGCGCGTAATCTGCTGCTTGCAAA
C
